>Addgene plasmid #101711 | YPRCΔ15α2 | depositor partial sequence | sequence record 192454 | AOH-GoldenBraid cloning cassette-AOH
GCGGCCGCTAGGGATAACAGGGTAATCGAGATAGTTTGACGTTCGTTTTTTACTTTGAATATACTCGTAG
TCTTTTTACTTTTTGAGTATAAAAAAAAAATGACTAGCAAAATAAAATTAGTAGTCTAAAAAAGAAAGCT
CGCACTCAGGATCGAACTAAGGACCAACAGATTTGCAATCTGCTGCGCTACCACTGCGCCATACGAGCTT
TTGAATTATGGTAATTTTGATTATCCTAGAATGTTATATCTCAATATCTCAATATATTTTGGACATCTAT
GAAACACCCATAAAGCAGCCGCTACCAAACAGACAAGATTCAGTATGTAAGGTAAATACCTTTTTGCACA
GTTAAACTACCCAAACTTATTAAAGCTTGATAAATTACTGAAATTCCACCTTTCAGTTAGATTCAGGCCT
CATATAGATTAGATATAGGGTACGTAACATTCTGTCAACCAAGTTGTTGGAATGAAAGTCTAAAATGTCA
TCTATTCGGTAGCACTCATGTTACTAGTATACTGTCACATGCGGTGTAACGTGGGGACATAAAACAGACA
TCAAATATAATGGAAGCTGAAATGCAAAGATCGATAATGTAATAGGAATGAAACATATAAAACGAAAGGA
GAAGTAATGGTAATATTAGTATGTAGAAATACCGATTCAATTTTGGGGATTCTTATATTCTCGAGAGAAT
TTCTAGTATAATCTGTATACATAATATTATAGGCTTTACCAACAATGGAATTTCGACAATTATCATATTA
TTCACCAATTAATCACAAGTTGGTAATGAGTTTGATAACAAGTTACTTTCTTAACAACGTTAGTATCGTC
AAAACACTCGGTTTTACTCGAGCTTGTAGCACAATAATACCGTGTAGAGTTCTGTATTGTTCTTCTTAGT
GCTTGTATATGCTCATCCCGACCTTCCATTAAGCTTCGTCTCAGTCAGGAGAGAGACCCACAGCTTGTCT
GTAAGCGGATGCCGGGAGCAGACAAGCCCGTCAGGGCGCGTCAGCGGGTGTTGGCGGGTGTCGGGGCTGG
CTTAACTATGCGGCATCAGAGCAGATTGTACTGAGAGTGCACCATATGCGGTGTGAAATACCGCACAGAT
GCGTAAGGAGAAAATACCGCATCAGGCGCCATTCGCCATTCAGGCTGCGCAACTGTTGGGAAGGGCGATC
GGTGCGGGCCTCTTCGCTATTACGCCAGCTGGCGAAAGGGGGATGTGCTGCAAGGCGATTAAGTTGGGTA
ACGCCAGGGTTTTCCCAGTCACGACGTTGTAAAACGACGGCCAGTGAATTCGAGCTCGGTACCCGGGGAT
CCTCTAGAGTCGACCTGCAGGCATGCAAGCTTGGCGTAATCATGGTCATAGCTGTTTCCTGTGTGAAATT
GTTATCCGCTCACAATTCCACACAACATACGAGCCGGAAGCATAAAGTGTAAAGCCTGGGGTGCCTAATG
AGTGAGCTAACTCACATTAATTGCGTTGCGCTCACTGCCCGCTTTCCAGTCGGGAAACCTGTCGTGCCAG
CTGGGGTCTCTCGCTTGAGACGAAGCTTTTTGCGAAACCCTATGCTCTGTTGTTCGGATTTGAAATTTTA
AAACTACATTAATGTGTTAGTTTTTCTTTCTTTCTTTCTTTGTCTTGACGTGATTTGGACTTCTGTCTTG
CATTCGCGTCCATTCATCTGACCCAATATTCCTTTTGGTTTTGTTATCCTTATAAAAAGAAAGGAAGCTT
CTTAGAGGGAAAAAAATGATGAAGAGTAATGCCAAAATATAAATAAATAAATAAATATGAAAATCATTTT
CTATTTTTAATAGAATAAGAAGAGCATCTTAAGATTACAATTTCAAGAAATAGTTTACACAGTATATCCA
ATAACTCCAATAAACTACTTTCCTATACAAATTTCTATGGTGGGATTAATAGTAAAACTTCTGTACTTCT
CTAATTCACCAAGAAATTAAGGTAAACATCTGGTAAGCACTATCCAGCTTTTTGCTATTACACATATGGC
TTTTCTGCAATCATTTCTTCCCATTTTGTCTCAAGCCGTTAGTCTTGAAACCACAGGCGGAGTAGAGTTA
CTTGATGCGGTATTTTACATGCCTTTTTTCACTGCAAAAAAAATGAAATACATATTTACACGATTTGCAG
GACAGTTTACGATAGTGAGTATGCAGAATAGTTAACACCTTTGTTTTATCCTTTTGTGTCTTAATTATAT
GATATAAAGGCGCCTGGCGTTATCGGATAGTAATAGATGCTAGTTATCAACATTTCACAATTGAAGGAAA
TAAAGTTGAAGTACTCAACAAAAACTTACTTCAGAATTAAATTTTTGGGGGGAACATAGGCATCCTATGA
CAGGTGACCACAAGCCCCTCAACGCAATCTAATATTTTACAAAGTGGTAAAATTCTTTCGTTCTTCGTTT
TAATATACAGTCATTTATTGATTCTATTACATTAATATTCCTACGCTTCGGCTCACATAATTAACAGGAC
TTCGAGTCCGTTAAACTTGGGATCAACTAATTTCTACGGATTAGGGATAACAGGGTAATGCGGCCGC
