>Addgene plasmid #101711 | YPRCΔ15α2 | addgene partial sequence | sequence record 201702 | Addgene Partial NGS Result
TCATTCTAGGTGATTAGAAAAACTCATCGAGCATCAAATGAAACTGCAATTTATTCATATCAGGATTATC
AATACCATATTTTTGAAAAAGCCGTTTCTGTAATGAAGGAGAAAACTCACCGAGGCAGTTCCATAGGATG
GCAAGATCCTGGTATCGGTCTGCGATTCCGACTCGTCCAACATCAATACAACCTATTAATTTCCCCTCGT
CAAAAATAAGGTTATCAAGTGAGAAATCACCATGAGTGACGACTGAATCCGGTGAGAATGGCAAAAGTTT
ATGCATTTCTTTCCAGACTTGTTCAACAGGCCAGCCATTACGCTCGTCATCAAAATCACTCGCATCAACC
AAACCGTTATTCATTCGTGATTGCGCCTGAGCGAGTCGAAATACGCGATCGCTGTTAAAAGGACAATTAC
AAACAGGAATCGAATGCAACCGGCGCAGGAACACTGCCAGCGCATCAACAATATTTTCACCTGAATCAGG
ATATTCTTCTAATACCTGGAATGCTGTTTTCCCTGGGATCGCAGTGGTGAGTAACCATGCATCATCAGGA
GTACGGATAAAATGCTTGATGGTCGGAAGAGGCATAAATTCCGTCAGCCAGTTTAGTCTGACCATCTCAT
CTGTAACATCATTGGCAACGCTACCTTTGCCATGTTTCAGAAACAACTCTGGCGCATCGGGCTTCCCATA
CAATCGGTAGATTGTCGCACCTGATTGCCCGACATTATCGCGAGCCCATTTATACCCATATAAATCAGCA
TCCATGTTGGAATTTAATCGCGGCCTTGAGCAAGACGTTTCCCGTTGAATATGGCTCATAACAGAACTTA
TTATTTCCTTCCTCTTTTCTACAGTATTTAAAGATACCCCAAGAAGCTAATTATAACAAGACGAACTCCA
ATTCGCGGCCGCTAGGGATAACAGGGTAATCGAGATAGTTTGACGTTCGTTTTTTACTTTGAATATACTC
GTAGTCTTTTTACTTTTTGAGTATAAAAAAAAAATGACTAGCAAAATAAAATTAGTAGTCTAAAAAAGAA
AGCTCGCACTCAGGATCGAACTAAGGACCAACAGATTTGCAATCTGCTGCGCTACCACTGCGCCATACGA
GCTTTTGAATTATGGTAATTTTGATTATCCTAGAATGTTATATCTCAATATCTCAATATATTTTGGACAT
CTATGAAACACCCATAAAGCAGCCGCTACCAAACAGACAAGATTCAGTATGTAAGGTAAATACCTTTTTG
CACAGTTAAACTACCCAAACTTATTAAAGCTTGATAAATTACTGAAATTCCACCTTTCAGTTAGATTCAG
GCCTCATATAGATTAGATATAGGGTACGTAACATTCTGTCAACCAAGTTGTTGGAATGAAAGTCTAAAAT
GTCATCTATTCGGTAGCACTCATGTTACTAGTATACTGTCACATGCGGTGTAACGTGGGGACATAAAACA
GACATCAAATATAATGGAAGCTGAAATGCAAAGATCGATAATGTAATAGGAATGAAACATATAAAACGAA
AGGAGAAGTAATGGTAATATTAGTATGTAGAAATACCGATTCAATTTTGGGGATTCTTATATTCTCGAGA
GAATTTCTAGTATAATCTGTATACATAATATTATAGGCTTTACCAACAATGGAATTTCGACAATTATCAT
ATTATTCACCAATTAATCACAAGTTGGTAATGAGTTTGATAACAAGTTACTTTCTTAACAACGTTAGTAT
CGTCAAAACACTCGGTTTTACTCGAGCTTGTAGCACAATAATACCGTGTAGAGTTCTGTATTGTTCTTCT
TAGTGCTTGTATATGCTCATCCCGACCTTCCATTAAGCTTCGTCTCAGTCAGGAGAGAGACCCACAGCTT
GTCTGTAAGCGGATGCCGGGAGCAGACAAGCCCGTCAGGGCGCGTCAGCGGGTGTTGGCGGGTGTCGGGG
CTGGCTTAACTATGCGGCATCAGAGCAGATTGTACTGAGAGTGCACCATATGCGGTGTGAAATACCGCAC
AGATGCGTAAGGAGAAAATACCGCATCAGGCGCCATTCGCCATTCAGGCTGCGCAACTGTTGGGAAGGGC
GATCGGTGCGGGCCTCTTCGCTATTACGCCAGCTGGCGAAAGGGGGATGTGCTGCAAGGCGATTAAGTTG
GGTAACGCCAGGGTTTTCCCAGTCACGACGTTGTAAAACGACGGCCAGTGAATTCGAGCTCGGTACCCGG
GGATCCTCTAGAGTCGACCTGCAGGCATGCAAGCTTGGCGTAATCATGGTCATAGCTGTTTCCTGTGTGA
AATTGTTATCCGCTCACAATTCCACACAACATACGAGCCGGAAGCATAAAGTGTAAAGCCTGGGGTGCCT
AATGAGTGAGCTAACTCACATTAATTGCGTTGCGCTCACTGCCCGCTTTCCAGTCGGGAAACCTGTCGTG
CCAGCTGGGGTCTCTCGCTTGAGACGAAGCTTTTTGCGAAACCCTATGCTCTGTTGTTCGGATTTGAAAT
TTTAAAACTACATTAATGTGTTAGTTTTTCTTTCTTTCTTTCTTTGTCTTGACGTGATTTGGACTTCTGT
CTTGCATTCGCGTCCATTCATCTGACCCAATATTCCTTTTGGTTTTGTTATCCTTATAAAAAGAAAGGAA
GCTTCTTAGAGGGAAAAAAATGATGAAGAGTAATGCCAAAATATAAATAAATAAATAAATATGAAAATCA
TTTTCTATTTTTAATAGAATAAGAAGAGCATCTTAAGATTACAATTTCAAGAAATAGTTTACACAGTATA
TCCAATAACTCCAATAAACTACTTTCCTATACAAATTTCTATGGTGGGATTAATAGTAAAACTTCTGTAC
TTCTCTAATTCACCAAGAAATTAAGGTAAACATCTGGTAAGCACTATCCAGCTTTTTGCTATTACACATA
TGGCTTTTCTGCAATCATTTCTTCCCATTTTGTCTCAAGCCGTTAGTCTTGAAACCACAGGCGGAGTAGA
GTTACTTGATGCGGTATTTTACATGCCTTTTTTCACTGCAAAAAAAATGAAATACATATTTACACGATTT
GCAGGACAGTTTACGATAGTGAGTATGCAGAATAGTTAACACCTTTGTTTTATCCTTTTGTGTCTTAATT
ATATGATATAAAGGCGCCTGGCGTTATCGGATAGTAATAGATGCTAGTTATCAACATTTCACAATTGAAG
GAAATAAAGTTGAAGTACTCAACAAAAACTTACTTCAGAATTAAATTTTTGGGGGGAACATAGGCATCCT
ATGACAGGTGACCACAAGCCCCTCAACGCAATCTAATATTTTACAAAGTGGTAAAATTCTTTCGTTCTTC
GTTTTAATATACAGTCATTTATTGATTCTATTACATTAATATTCCTACGCTTCGGCTCACATAATTAACA
GGACTTCGAGTCCGTTAAACTTGGGATCAACTAATTTCTACGGATTAGGGATAACAGGGTAATGCGGCCG
CCGCGTTGCTGGCGTTTTTCCATAGGCTCCGCCCCCCTGACGAGCATCACAAAAATCGACGCTCAAGTCA
GAGGTGGCGAAACCCGACAGGACTATAAAGATACCAGGCGTTTCCCCCTGGAAGCTCCCTCGTGCGCTCT
CCTGTTCCGACCCTGCCGCTTACCGGATACCTGTCCGCCTTTCTCCCTTCGGGAAGCGTGGCGCTTTCTC
ATAGCTCACGCTGTAGGTATCTCAGTTCGGTGTAGGTCGTTCGCTCCAAGCTGGGCTGTGTGCACGAACC
CCCCGTTCAGCCCGACCGCTGCGCCTTATCCGGTAACTATCGTCTTGAGTCCAACCCGGTAAGACACGAC
TTATCGCCACTGGCAGCAGCCACTGGTAACAGGATTAGCAGAGCGAGGTATGTAGGCGGTGCTACAGAGT
TCTTGAAGTGGTGGCCTAACTACGGCTACACTAGAAGGACAGTATTTGGTATCTGCGCTCTGCTGAAGCC
AGTTACCTTCGGAAAAAGAGTTGGTAGCTCTTGATCCGGCAAACAAACCACCGCTGGTAGCGGTGGTTTT
TTTGTTTGCAAGCAGCAGATTACGCGCAGAAAAAAAGGATCTCAAGAAGATCCTTTGATCTTTTCTACGG
GGTCTGACGCTCAGTGGAACGAAAACTCACGTTAAGGGATTTTGGTCATGCATTCTAGGTGATTAGAAAA
ACTCATCGAGCATCAAATGAAACTGCAATTTATTCATATCAGGATTATCAATACCATATTTTTGAAAAAG
CCGTTTCTGTAATGAAGGAGAAAACTCACCGAGGCAGTTCCATAGGATGGCAAGATCCTGGTATCGGTCT
GCGATTCCGACTCGTCCAACATCAATACAACCTATTAATTTCCCCTCGTCAAAAATAAGGTTATCAAGTG
AGAAATCACCATGAGTGACGACTGAATC
