[The description below was written by a language model from this plasmid's Addgene catalogue record.]
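Description:
YPRCΔ15α2 is an empty destination vector from a yeast-adapted version of the GoldenBraid 2.0 modular cloning system, designed for integrating assembled constructs into the Saccharomyces cerevisiae genome rather than maintaining them episomally. It is an alpha-level GoldenBraid vector in which the cloning cassette has been flanked with homology arms matching the YPRCΔ15 locus, a solo LTR site in the yeast genome. The record is not fully consistent about the parent: the purpose statement describes it as derived from pDGB2α2, while the backbone field lists pDGB2α1. In E. coli the plasmid is propagated under kanamycin selection. The copy number is recorded as unknown, and the origin of replication is not stated.

No insert is present. In GoldenBraid, standardized parts such as promoters, coding sequences and terminators are assembled by Type IIS restriction-ligation into alpha-level vectors to form transcriptional units. These units can then be combined pairwise by alternating between alpha and omega levels, with the α1 and α2 versions providing the complementary orientations needed for such binary assemblies. Here, whatever is assembled into the cassette ends up bracketed by the YPRCΔ15 arms, so homologous recombination in yeast can place it at that chromosomal site as a stable integrated copy. The record does not state any yeast selectable marker, promoter or terminator in the empty backbone, so these would presumably be supplied among the assembled parts. The vector belongs to a toolkit developed for expressing heterologous proteins in yeast, with a particular focus on targeting them to mitochondria.
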