Addgene plasmid #101711: YPRCΔ15α2
Purpose: (Empty Backbone) GoldenBraid vector pDGB2α2, adapted for S. cerevisiae genome integration by flanking the GB cassette with recombination arms of homology for integration at the YPRCΔ15 solo LTR loci
Depositing lab: Elena Caro Bernat. Depositing organization: Centro de Biotecnología y Genómica de Plantas (UPM/INIA). Publication: Adaptation of the GoldenBraid modular cloning system and creation of a toolkit for the expression of heterologous proteins in yeast mitochondria. Perez-Gonzalez A, Kniewel R, Veldhuizen M, Verma HK, Navarro-Rodriguez M, Rubio LM, Caro E. BMC Biotechnol. 2017 Nov 13;17(1):80. doi: 10.1186/s12896-017-0393-y. PubMed 29132331.
Backbone
  Vector backbone: pDGB2α1
  Backbone manufacturer: GoldenBraid 2.0
  Modifications to backbone: flanking of the GoldenBraid cloning cassette with YPRCΔ15 arms of homology for integration in the yeast genome
  Vector type: Yeast Expression
Growth in bacteria
  Bacterial resistance: Kanamycin, 50 μg/mL
  Growth temperature: 37°C
  Growth strain: DH5alpha
  Copy number: Unknown
Terms and licenses: Academic/Nonprofit Terms; Industry Terms: Not Available to Industry
How to cite: YPRCΔ15α2 was a gift from Elena Caro Bernat (Addgene plasmid # 101711 ; http://n2t.net/addgene:101711 ; RRID:Addgene_101711)
